>Addgene plasmid #68618 | pMpGWB227 | depositor full sequence | sequence record 129869 | pMpGWB227 sequence 13181 bps
TTTCACGCCCTTTTAAATATCCGATTATTCTAATAAACGCTCTTTTCTCTTAGGTTTACCCGCCAATATA
TCCTGTCAAACACTGATAGTTTAAACTGAAGGCGGGAAACGACAATCTGATCCAAGCTCAAGCTGCTCTA
GCATTCGCCATTCAGGCTGCGCAACTGTTGGGAAGGGCGATCGGTGCGGGCCTCTTCGCTATTACGCCAG
CTGGCGAAAGGGGGATGTGCTGCAAGGCGATTAAGTTGGGTAACGCCAGGGTTTTCCCAGTCACGACGTT
GTAAAACGACGGCCAGTGCCAAGCTTGGCCCGGGCAAATGAGTCACACACATTGTTGAGAGACATATCAA
AATAACTCAATTGTAAGGTAAGTTGATAGATTTCCCAGTTAAATGCATTATTTTAACAATATTTGTATCT
CAAATTTTCAAAATCATATCAAATTTGCAGATCTTGATGATGATTCACAACTCTGTCTTCGATTTTTGAT
TGTTAACGGGTATCGATATTTGGGTAACTTAAAAAGAATTTGCTAAAGATCTTAAAAAACAGATTAAAAA
AACCTTTCAAAATAGCTAATCCTTTAAATCCGTTTCACAATATAATGCTCATTGATGATAATCGAAAAGA
TTCCATTTTAAAGTGCATATAAATTGCTTAATTATCTCTTTCTGTCTCGTAATATTTTGTTCTCTCCTAT
TGGATCGGACCCGCATCTTCTCGATCAGTTCACTATACTAATATTTGGTCAACTTCAAGAGAGATTAGAA
CTTCGTTCTCCAAAGTGTAAAGGCCGACAAGCAGAAAAGGAAACTTCAATCAGAAGCCTTCTAGGTTTTC
CCGCGTCCCAAAAAGCGAAGGGAGGACGGGGAGGACGGTGAGGCCAGAAGAAGAAAGCAACAGTAAAATC
TCATGTGATTGCGTGCATGTCATGGATCTATGGGATGCTAGTCCACCGTTTGGAAGTATGTGCAGAAGGA
GAAAGGCGCGGGAGGCCAAAAGCGACTTCGGCCACCTCTCTACTTTCTAGAAAGTTTGCTCGCAGCTTGT
AATAAGCGCGGAAAAGGTACTCGAAAAACCGGAGCAATCGGTGTGGTATCAGCAGTCGGGTTCGCTAAAC
CTACGTCTTCTTATTTTGGAATGTTAAATTGAAAGGGCGTGCCGGCCCTAAGCACGGACGATGTGACAGA
CGGAGGAGTGTGAGCAATTCGGATGACGATGCTGGCCGGCAGTCACGACAAAGAGTCCGAAGGGGCATGG
ACAGGGCAATATATAAATGGAAAAGAGGCTTTGAATATTCCTAACCCTTCGTCGTCGGCCTCCCAACTTG
CCCTCGCATGCTGAATTGGCCGCCTATCTGCGAATGGCCGGCCGCCGACCCTAAGTCGCAATAACTTGAA
CGGAGCCGATGCAAAGTCCTTATCGAACGCTCGTTATTATAAACGGGGCAGACCTAGGTATTTAATTATA
TCAAAACCCTCCGCAATTTCGCTAATCATTCCCTAATTTCTTCTACTTTGGCGTCTAGTGCTGTGGTCGC
GCTTGCTCTCAAAGCTCGCTGGGAGGCAGTGGAGCGTCTGGCTTAAAATCGATCGCCGCAACCCTAGAGT
TCCTTTCACTTCTTTCTCTCTTGCGTGGAGAGCATCGACATCGAAGAGCTGCATCTTGTCTTCTGGTATG
CGCCTTGTGCCCTCGTCTCTGTACGTCGTTACGATTGCTCGATATTGTGATTGTCTAGACCTGAAACCCG
ACTGGAGCTTTTACGTGGTGTCGATTGGGGCCTCGAGCGAGTGATTTTTTAGGTTCGTTTTAGCCAAGTA
CATCCCACTTTGGTCAGTCCTGTTATCTCGGTAAGGTGTTCAGTTCGGTCTCTGGTGCGGAGGTGCCTCG
TAAGTTTCCTGCATGATAGATTTGTCTATCCTTGACTTGAAGAGGAGTCGAAGGTCAGCGAGGTTGGCTG
TGTGCTATGGACGTCGGTGCTCCTTGGTTCCGTGCTTCTATGGGTGTTGCCTCAACAGTATTGATGTGCC
TGCAGAAAGGTTGACTAGAGTTATCAACAAGTTTGTACAAAAAAGCTGAACGAGAAACGTAAAATGATAT
AAATATCAATATATTAAATTAGATTTTGCATAAAAAACAGACTACATAATACTGTAAAACACAACATATC
CAGTCACTATGGCGGCCCCTCGAGGGGCCGCATTAGGCACCCCAGGCTTTACACTTTATGCTTCCGGCTC
GTATAATGTGTGGATTTTGAGTTAGGATCCGTCGAGATTTTCAGGAGCTAAGGAAGCTAAAATGGAGAAA
AAAATCACTGGATATACCACCGTTGATATATCCCAATGGCATCGTAAAGAACATTTTGAGGCATTTCAGT
CAGTTGCTCAATGTACCTATAACCAGACCGTTCAGCTGGATATTACGGCCTTTTTAAAGACCGTAAAGAA
AAATAAGCACAAGTTTTATCCGGCCTTTATTCACATTCTTGCCCGCCTGATGAATGCTCATCCGGAATTC
CGTATGGCAATGAAAGACGGTGAGCTGGTGATATGGGATAGTGTTCACCCTTGTTACACCGTTTTCCATG
AGCAAACTGAAACGTTTTCATCGCTCTGGAGTGAATACCACGACGATTTCCGGCAGTTTCTACACATATA
TTCGCAAGATGTGGCGTGTTACGGTGAAAACCTGGCCTATTTCCCTAAAGGGTTTATTGAGAATATGTTT
TTCGTCTCAGCCAATCCCTGGGTGAGTTTCACCAGTTTTGATTTAAACGTGGCCAATATGGACAACTTCT
TCGCCCCCGTTTTCACCATGGGCAAATATTATACGCAAGGCGACAAGGTGCTGATGCCGCTGGCGATTCA
GGTTCATCATGCCGTTTGTGATGGCTTCCATGTCGGCAGAATGCTTAATGAATTACAACAGTACTGCGAT
GAGTGGCAGGGCGGGGCGTAAAGATCTGGATCCGGCTTACTAAAAGCCAGATAACAGTATGCGTATTTGC
GCGCTGATTTTTGCGGTATAAGAATATATACTGATATGTATACCCGAAGTATGTCAAAAAGAGGTATGCT
ATGAAGCAGCGTATTACAGTGACAGTTGACAGCGACAGCTATCAGTTGCTCAAGGCATATATGATGTCAA
TATCTCCGGTCTGGTAAGCACAACCATGCAGAATGAAGCCCGTCGTCTGCGTGCCGAACGCTGGAAAGCG
GAAAATCAGGAAGGGATGGCTGAGGTCGCCCGGTTTATTGAAATGAACGGCTCTTTTGCTGACGAGAACA
GGGGCTGGTGAAATGCAGTTTAAGGTTTACACCTATAAAAGAGAGAGCCGTTATCGTCTGTTTGTGGATG
TACAGAGTGATATTATTGACACGCCCGGGCGACGGATGGTGATCCCCCTGGCCAGTGCACGTCTGCTGTC
AGATAAAGTCTCCCGTGAACTTTACCCGGTGGTGCATATCGGGGATGAAAGCTGGCGCATGATGACCACC
GATATGGCCAGTGTGCCGGTCTCCGTTATCGGGGAAGAAGTGGCTGATCTCAGCCACCGCGAAAATGACA
TCAAAAACGCCATTAACCTGATGTTCTGGGGAATATAAATGTCAGGCTCCCTTATACACAGCCAGTCTGC
AGGTCGACCATAGTGACTGGATATGTTGTGTTTTACAGTATTATGTAGTCTGTTTTTTATGCAAAATCTA
ATTTAATATATTGATATTTATATCATTTTACGTTTCTCGTTCAGCTTTCTTGTACAAAGTGGTTGATAAC
AGCGCTGGAGGCTCCGGTGGGAGCATGAGCGAGCTGATTAAGGAGAACATGCACATGAAGCTGTACATGG
AGGGCACCGTGAACAACCACCACTTCAAGTGCACATCCGAGGGCGAAGGCAAGCCCTACGAGGGCACCCA
GACCATGAGAATCAAGGTGGTCGAGGGCGGCCCTCTCCCCTTCGCCTTCGACATCCTGGCTACCAGCTTC
ATGTACGGCAGCAGAACCTTCATCAACCACACCCAGGGCATCCCCGACTTCTTTAAGCAGTCCTTCCCTG
AGGGCTTCACATGGGAGAGAGTCACCACATACGAAGACGGGGGCGTGCTGACCGCTACCCAGGACACCAG
CCTCCAGGACGGCTGCCTCATCTACAACGTCAAGATCAGAGGGGTGAACTTCCCATCCAACGGCCCTGTG
ATGCAGAAGAAAACACTCGGCTGGGAGGCCAACACCGAGATGCTGTACCCCGCTGACGGCGGCCTGGAAG
GCAGAAGCGACATGGCCCTGAAGCTCGTGGGCGGGGGCCACCTGATCTGCAACTTCAAGACCACATACAG
ATCCAAGAAACCCGCTAAGAACCTCAAGATGCCCGGCGTCTACTATGTGGACCACAGACTGGAAAGAATC
AAGGAGGCCGACAAAGAGACCTACGTCGAGCAGCACGAGGTGGCTGTGGCCAGATACTGCGACCTCCCTA
GCAAACTGGGGCACAAGTGAGCTTAGAGCTCGAATTTCCCCGATCGTTCAAACATTTGGCAATAAAGTTT
CTTAAGATTGAATCCTGTTGCCGGTCTTGCGATGATTATCATATAATTTCTGTTGAATTACGTTAAGCAT
GTAATAATTAACATGTAATGCATGACGTTATTTATGAGATGGGTTTTTATGATTAGAGTCCCGCAATTAT
ACATTTAATACGCGATAGAAAACAAAATATAGCGCGCAAACTAGGATAAATTATCGCGCGCGGTGTCATC
TATGTTACTAGATCGGGAATTGGTTCCGGAACCAATTCGTAATCATGGTCATAGCTGTTTCCTGTGTGAA
ATTGTTATCCGCTCACAATTCCACACAACATACGAGCCGGAAGCATAAAGTGTAAAGCCTGGGGTGCCTA
ATGAGTGAGCTAACTCACATTAGGCTGAATTAGGCGCGCCTATTTCTGAATTCAACACATTGCGGACGTT
TTTAATGTACTGAATTAACGCCGAATTAATTCGGGGGATCTGGATTTTAGTACTGGATTTTGGTTTTAGG
AATTAGATTTTATTGATAGAAGTATTTTACAAATACAAATACATACTAAGGGTTTCTTATATGCTCAACA
CATGAGCGAAACCCTATAGGAACCCTAATTCCCTTATCTGGGAACTACTCACACATTATTATGGAGAAAC
TCGAGCTTGTCGATCGACTCTAGGCCGGGAAGCCGATCTCGGCTTGAACGAATTGTTAGGTGGCGGTACT
TGGGTCGATATCAAAGTGCATCACTTCTTCCCGTATGCCCAACTTTGTATAGAGAGCCACTGCGGGATCG
TCACCGTAATCTGCTTGCACGTAGATCACATAAGCACCAAGCGCGTTGGCCTCATGCTTGAGGAGATTGA
TGAGCGCGGTGGCAATGCCCTGCCTCCGGTGCTCGCCGGAGACTGCGAGATCATAGATATAGATCTCACT
ACGCGGCTGCTCAAACTTGGGCAGAACGTAAGCCGCGAGAGCGCCAACAACCGCTTCTTGGTCGAAGGCA
GCAAGCGCGATGAATGTCTTACTACGGAGCAAGTTCCCGAGGTAATCGGAGTCCGGCTGATGTTGGGAGT
AGGTGGCTACGTCTCCGAACTCACGACCGAAAAGATCAAGAGCAGCCCGCATGGATTTGACTTGGTCAGG
GCCGAGCCTACATGTGCGAATGATGCCCATACTTGAGCCACCTAACTTTGTTTTAGGGCGACTGCCCTGC
TGCGTAACATCGTTGCTGCTGCGTACCATGGTCGATCGACAGATCTGCGAAAGCTCGAGAGAGATAGATT
TGTAGAGAGAGACTGGTGATTTCAGCGTGTCCTCTCCAAATGAAATGAACTTCCTTATATAGAGGAAGGG
TCTTGCGAAGGATAGTGGGATTGTGCGTCATCCCTTACGTCAGTGGAGATATCACATCAATCCACTTGCT
TTGAAGACGTGGTTGGAACGTCTTCTTTTTCCACGATGCTCCTCGTGGGTGGGGGTCCATCTTTGGGACC
ACTGTCGGCAGAGGCATCTTGAACGATAGCCTTTCCTTTATCGCAATGATGGCATTTGTAGGTGCCACCT
TCCTTTTCTACTGTCCTTTTGATGAAGTGACAGATAGCTGGGCAATGGAATCCGAGGAGGTTTCCCGATA
TTACCCTTTGTTGAAAAGTCTCAATAGCCCTTTGGTCTTCTGAGACTGTATCTTTGATATTCTTGGAGTA
GACGAGAGTGTCGTGCTCCACCATGTTCACATCAATCCACTTGCTTTGAAGACGTGGTTGGAACGTCTTC
TTTTTCCACGATGCTCCTCGTGGGTGGGGGTCCATCTTTGGGACCACTGTCGGCAGAGGCATCTTGAACG
ATAGCCTTTCCTTTATCGCAATGATGGCATTTGTAGGTGCCACCTTCCTTTTCTACTGTCCTTTTGATGA
AGTGACAGATAGCTGGGCAATGGAATCCGAGGAGGTTTCCCGATATTACCCTTTGTTGAAAAGTCTCAAT
AGCCCTTTGGTCTTCTGAGACTGTATCTTTGATATTCTTGGAGTAGACGAGAGTGTCGTGCTCCACCATG
TTGGCAAGCTGCTCTAGCCAATACGCAAACCGAATTCAGAAATAAATTCAGCCTAATTCGGCGTTAATTC
AGTACATTAAAAACGTCCGCAATGTGTTATTAAGTTGTCTAAGCGTCAATTTGTTTACACCACAATATAT
CCTGCCACCAGCCAGCCAACAGCTCCCCGACCGGCAGCTCGGCACAAAATCACCACTCGATACAGGCAGC
CCATCAGTCCGGGACGGCGTCAGCGGGAGAGCCGTTGTAAGGCGGCAGACTTTGCTCATGTTACCGATGC
TATTCGGAAGAACGGCAACTAAGCTGCCGGGTTTGAAACACGGATGATCTCGCGGAGGGTAGCATGTTGA
TTGTAACGATGACAGAGCGTTGCTGCCTGTGATCAATTCGGGCACGAACCCAGTGGACATAAGCCTGTTC
GGTTCGTAAGCTGTAATGCAAGTAGCGTATGCGCTCACGCAACTGGTCCAGAACCTTGACCGAACGCAGC
GGTGGTAACGGCGCAGTGGCGGTTTTCATGGCTTGTTATGACTGTTTTTTTGGGGTACAGTCTATGCCTC
GGGCATCCAAGCAGCAAGCGCGTTACGCCGTGGGTCGATGTTTGATGTTATGGAGCAGCAACGATGTTAC
GCAGCAGGGCAGTCGCCCTAAAACAAAGTTAAACATCATGGGGGAAGCGGTGATCGCCGAAGTATCGACT
CAACTATCAGAGGTAGTTGGCGTCATCGAGCGCCATCTCGAACCGACGTTGCTGGCCGTACATTTGTACG
GCTCCGCAGTGGATGGCGGCCTGAAGCCACACAGTGATATTGATTTGCTGGTTACGGTGACCGTAAGGCT
TGATGAAACAACGCGGCGAGCTTTGATCAACGACCTTTTGGAAACTTCGGCTTCCCCTGGAGAGAGCGAG
ATTCTCCGCGCTGTAGAAGTCACCATTGTTGTGCACGACGACATCATTCCGTGGCGTTATCCAGCTAAGC
GCGAACTGCAATTTGGAGAATGGCAGCGCAATGACATTCTTGCAGGTATCTTCGAGCCAGCCACGATCGA
CATTGATCTGGCTATCTTGCTGACAAAAGCAAGAGAACATAGCGTTGCCTTGGTAGGTCCAGCGGCGGAG
GAACTCTTTGATCCGGTTCCTGAACAGGATCTATTTGAGGCGCTAAATGAAACCTTAACGCTATGGAACT
CGCCGCCCGACTGGGCTGGCGATGAGCGAAATGTAGTGCTTACGTTGTCCCGCATTTGGTACAGCGCAGT
AACCGGCAAAATCGCGCCGAAGGATGTCGCTGCCGACTGGGCAATGGAGCGCCTGCCGGCCCAGTATCAG
CCCGTCATACTTGAAGCTAGACAGGCTTATCTTGGACAAGAAGAAGATCGCTTGGCCTCGCGCGCAGATC
AGTTGGAAGAATTTGTCCACTACGTGAAAGGCGAGATCACCAAGGTAGTCGGCAAATAATGTCTAGCTAG
AAATTCGTTCAAGCCGACGCCGCTTCGCGGCGCGGCTTAACTCAAGCGTTAGATGCACTAAGCACATAAT
TGCTCACAGCCAAACTATCAGGTCAAGTCTGCTTTTATTATTTTTAAGCGTGCATAATAAGCCCTACACA
AATTGGGAGATATATCATGCATGACCAAAATCCCTTAACGTGAGTTTTCGTTCCACTGAGCGTCAGACCC
CGTAGAAAAGATCAAAGGATCTTCTTGAGATCCTTTTTTTCTGCGCGTAATCTGCTGCTTGCAAACAAAA
AAACCACCGCTACCAGCGGTGGTTTGTTTGCCGGATCAAGAGCTACCAACTCTTTTTCCGAAGGTAACTG
GCTTCAGCAGAGCGCAGATACCAAATACTGTCCTTCTAGTGTAGCCGTAGTTAGGCCACCACTTCAAGAA
CTCTGTAGCACCGCCTACATACCTCGCTCTGCTAATCCTGTTACCAGTGGCTGCTGCCAGTGGCGATAAG
TCGTGTCTTACCGGGTTGGACTCAAGACGATAGTTACCGGATAAGGCGCAGCGGTCGGGCTGAACGGGGG
GTTCGTGCACACAGCCCAGCTTGGAGCGAACGACCTACACCGAACTGAGATACCTACAGCGTGAGCTATG
AGAAAGCGCCACGCTTCCCGAAGGGAGAAAGGCGGACAGGTATCCGGTAAGCGGCAGGGTCGGAACAGGA
GAGCGCACGAGGGAGCTTCCAGGGGGAAACGCCTGGTATCTTTATAGTCCTGTCGGGTTTCGCCACCTCT
GACTTGAGCGTCGATTTTTGTGATGCTCGTCAGGGGGGCGGAGCCTATGGAAAAACGCCAGCAACGCGGC
CTTTTTACGGTTCCTGGCCTTTTGCTGGCCTTTTGCTCACATGTTCTTTCCTGCGTTATCCCCTGATTCT
GTGGATAACCGTATTACCGCCTTTGAGTGAGCTGATACCGCTCGCCGCAGCCGAACGACCGAGCGCAGCG
AGTCAGTGAGCGAGGAAGCGGAAGAGCGCCTGATGCGGTATTTTCTCCTTACGCATCTGTGCGGTATTTC
ACACCGCATATGGTGCACTCTCAGTACAATCTGCTCTGATGCCGCATAGTTAAGCCAGTATACACTCCGC
TATCGCTACGTGACTGGGTCATGGCTGCGCCCCGACACCCGCCAACACCCGCTGACGCGCCCTGACGGGC
TTGTCTGCTCCCGGCATCCGCTTACAGACAAGCTGTGACCGTCTCCGGGAGCTGCATGTGTCAGAGGTTT
TCACCGTCATCACCGAAACGCGCGAGGCAGGGTGCCTTGATGTGGGCGCCGGCGGTCGAGTGGCGACGGC
GCGGCTTGTCCGCGCCCTGGTAGATTGCCTGGCCGTAGGCCAGCCATTTTTGAGCGGCCAGCGGCCGCGA
TAGGCCGACGCGAAGCGGCGGGGCGTAGGGAGCGCAGCGACCGAAGGGTAGGCGCTTTTTGCAGCTCTTC
GGCTGTGCGCTGGCCAGACAGTTATGCACAGGCCAGGCGGGTTTTAAGAGTTTTAATAAGTTTTAAAGAG
TTTTAGGCGGAAAAATCGCCTTTTTTCTCTTTTATATCAGTCACTTACATGTGTGACCGGTTCCCAATGT
ACGGCTTTGGGTTCCCAATGTACGGGTTCCGGTTCCCAATGTACGGCTTTGGGTTCCCAATGTACGTGCT
ATCCACAGGAAAGAGACCTTTTCGACCTTTTTCCCCTGCTAGGGCAATTTGCCCTAGCATCTGCTCCGTA
CATTAGGAACCGGCGGATGCTTCGCCCTCGATCAGGTTGCGGTAGCGCATGACTAGGATCGGGCCAGCCT
GCCCCGCCTCCTCCTTCAAATCGTACTCCGGCAGGTCATTTGACCCGATCAGCTTGCGCACGGTGAAACA
GAACTTCTTGAACTCTCCGGCGCTGCCACTGCGTTCGTAGATCGTCTTGAACAACCATCTGGCTTCTGCC
TTGCCTGCGGCGCGGCGTGCCAGGCGGTAGAGAAAACGGCCGATGCCGGGATCGATCAAAAAGTAATCGG
GGTGAACCGTCAGCACGTCCGGGTTCTTGCCTTCTGTGATCTCGCGGTACATCCAATCAGCTAGCTCGAT
CTCGATGTACTCCGGCCGCCCGGTTTCGCTCTTTACGATCTTGTAGCGGCTAATCAAGGCTTCACCCTCG
GATACCGTCACCAGGCGGCCGTTCTTGGCCTTCTTCGTACGCTGCATGGCAACGTGCGTGGTGTTTAACC
GAATGCAGGTTTCTACCAGGTCGTCTTTCTGCTTTCCGCCATCGGCTCGCCGGCAGAACTTGAGTACGTC
CGCAACGTGTGGACGGAACACGCGGCCGGGCTTGTCTCCCTTCCCTTCCCGGTATCGGTTCATGGATTCG
GTTAGATGGGAAACCGCCATCAGTACCAGGTCGTAATCCCACACACTGGCCATGCCGGCCGGCCCTGCGG
AAACCTCTACGTGCCCGTCTGGAAGCTCGTAGCGGATCACCTCGCCAGCTCGTCGGTCACGCTTCGACAG
ACGGAAAACGGCCACGTCCATGATGCTGCGACTATCGCGGGTGCCCACGTCATAGAGCATCGGAACGAAA
AAATCTGGTTGCTCGTCGCCCTTGGGCGGCTTCCTAATCGACGGCGCACCGGCTGCCGGCGGTTGCCGGG
ATTCTTTGCGGATTCGATCAGCGGCCGCTTGCCACGATTCACCGGGGCGTGCTTCTGCCTCGATGCGTTG
CCGCTGGGCGGCCTGCGCGGCCTTCAACTTCTCCACCAGGTCATCACCCAGCGCCGCGCCGATTTGTACC
GGGCCGGATGGTTTGCGACCGCTCACGCCGATTCCTCGGGCTTGGGGGTTCCAGTGCCATTGCAGGGCCG
GCAGACAACCCAGCCGCTTACGCCTGGCCAACCGCCCGTTCCTCCACACATGGGGCATTCCACGGCGTCG
GTGCCTGGTTGTTCTTGATTTTCCATGCCGCCTCCTTTAGCCGCTAAAATTCATCTACTCATTTATTCAT
TTGCTCATTTACTCTGGTAGCTGCGCGATGTATTCAGATAGCAGCTCGGTAATGGTCTTGCCTTGGCGTA
CCGCGTACATCTTCAGCTTGGTGTGATCCTCCGCCGGCAACTGAAAGTTGACCCGCTTCATGGCTGGCGT
GTCTGCCAGGCTGGCCAACGTTGCAGCCTTGCTGCTGCGTGCGCTCGGACGGCCGGCACTTAGCGTGTTT
GTGCTTTTGCTCATTTTCTCTTTACCTCATTAACTCAAATGAGTTTTGATTTAATTTCAGCGGCCAGCGC
CTGGACCTCGCGGGCAGCGTCGCCCTCGGGTTCTGATTCAAGAACGGTTGTGCCGGCGGCGGCAGTGCCT
GGGTAGCTCACGCGCTGCGTGATACGGGACTCAAGAATGGGCAGCTCGTACCCGGCCAGCGCCTCGGCAA
CCTCACCGCCGATGCGCGTGCCTTTGATCGCCCGCGACACGACAAAGGCCGCTTGTAGCCTTCCATCCGT
GACCTCAATGCGCTGCTTAACCAGCTCCACCAGGTCGGCGGTGGCCCATATGTCGTAAGGGCTTGGCTGC
ACCGGAATCAGCACGAAGTCGGCTGCCTTGATCGCGGACACAGCCAAGTCCGCCGCCTGGGGCGCTCCGT
CGATCACTACGAAGTCGCGCCGGCCGATGGCCTTCACGTCGCGGTCAATCGTCGGGCGGTCGATGCCGAC
AACGGTTAGCGGTTGATCTTCCCGCACGGCCGCCCAATCGCGGGCACTGCCCTGGGGATCGGAATCGACT
AACAGAACATCGGCCCCGGCGAGTTGCAGGGCGCGGGCTAGATGGGTTGCGATGGTCGTCTTGCCTGACC
CGCCTTTCTGGTTAAGTACAGCGATAACCTTCATGCGTTCCCCTTGCGTATTTGTTTATTTACTCATCGC
ATCATATACGCAGCGACCGCATGACGCAAGCTGTTTTACTCAAATACACATCACCTTTTTAGACGGCGGC
GCTCGGTTTCTTCAGCGGCCAAGCTGGCCGGCCAGGCCGCCAGCTTGGCATCAGACAAACCGGCCAGGAT
TTCATGCAGCCGCACGGTTGAGACGTGCGCGGGCGGCTCGAACACGTACCCGGCCGCGATCATCTCCGCC
TCGATCTCTTCGGTAATGAAAAACGGTTCGTCCTGGCCGTCCTGGTGCGGTTTCATGCTTGTTCCTCTTG
GCGTTCATTCTCGGCGGCCGCCAGGGCGTCGGCCTCGGTCAATGCGTCCTCACGGAAGGCACCGCGCCGC
CTGGCCTCGGTGGGCGTCACTTCCTCGCTGCGCTCAAGTGCGCGGTACAGGGTCGAGCGATGCACGCCAA
GCAGTGCAGCCGCCTCTTTCACGGTGCGGCCTTCCTGGTCGATCAGCTCGCGGGCGTGCGCGATCTGTGC
CGGGGTGAGGGTAGGGCGGGGGCCAAACTTCACGCCTCGGGCCTTGGCGGCCTCGCGCCCGCTCCGGGTG
CGGTCGATGATTAGGGAACGCTCGAACTCGGCAATGCCGGCGAACACGGTCAACACCATGCGGCCGGCCG
GCGTGGTGGTGTCGGCCCACGGCTCTGCCAGGCTACGCAGGCCCGCGCCGGCCTCCTGGATGCGCTCGGC
AATGTCCAGTAGGTCGCGGGTGCTGCGGGCCAGGCGGTCTAGCCTGGTCACTGTCACAACGTCGCCAGGG
CGTAGGTGGTCAAGCATCCTGGCCAGCTCCGGGCGGTCGCGCCTGGTGCCGGTGATCTTCTCGGAAAACA
GCTTGGTGCAGCCGGCCGCGTGCAGTTCGGCCCGTTGGTTGGTCAAGTCCTGGTCGTCGGTGCTGACGCG
GGCATAGCCCAGCAGGCCAGCGGCGGCGCTCTTGTTCATGGCGTAATGTCTCCGGTTCTAGTCGCAAGTA
TTCTACTTTATGCGACTAAAACACGCGACAAGAAAACGCCAGGAAAAGGGCAGGGCGGCAGCCTGTCGCG
TAACTTAGGACTTGTGCGACATGTCGTTTTCAGAAGACGGCTGCACTGAACGTCAGAAGCCGACTGCACT
ATAGCAGCGGAGGGGTTGGATCAAAGTACTTTGATCCCGAGGGGAACCCTGTGGTTGGCATGCACATACA
AATGGACGAACGGATAAACCT
Features (pLannotate 1.2.2; 28 found; start..end, strand, type, name):
     54..78      -  misc_feature   RB T-DNA repeat: right border repeat from nopaline C58 T-DNA
    144..298     -  CDS            lacZα (fragment): LacZα fragment of β-galactosidase; lacZ fragment
   2057..2181    +  protein_bind   attR1: mutant version of attR; recombination site for the Gateway® LR reaction LR Clonase™
   2218..2248    +  promoter       lac UV5 promoter: E. coli lac promoter with an "up" mutation
   2272..2301    +  promoter       cat promoter (fragment): promoter of the E. coli cat gene encoding chloramphenicol acetyltransferase
   2302..2961    +  CDS            CmR: chloramphenicol acetyltransferase; cat; confers resistance to chloramphenicol
   3140..3298    +  CDS            ccdA (fragment): CCDA_ECO57 - Also known as H, letA. Experimental evidence at protein level: Swiss-Prot protein existence level 1. Antitoxin component of a type II toxin-antitoxin (TA) system which inhibits the post-segregational killing (PSK) of plasmid-free cells, also referred to as a plasmid addiction system. Binds to and blocks the activity of CcdB; will also remove bound CcdB protein from the CcdB-GyrA complex by forming a CcdA-CcdB complex, a process termed rejuvenation. Functions as a transcriptional corepressor for the ccdAB operon, repression also requires CcdB (By similarity). From Escherichia coli
   3303..3605    +  CDS            ccdB: CCDB_ECOLI - Also known as G, letB, letD. Experimental evidence at protein level: Swiss-Prot protein existence level 1. Toxic component of a type II toxin-antitoxin (TA) system, functioning in plasmid maintainence. Responsible for the post- segregational killing (PSK) of plasmid-free cells, also referred to as a plasmid addiction system. Half-life of over 2 hours. Cell killing by CcdB is accompanied by filamentation, defects in chromosome and plasmid segregation, defects in cell division, formation of anucleate cells, decreased DNA synthesis and plasmid loss. Interferes with the activity of DN
   3649..3773    -  protein_bind   attR2: mutant version of attR; recombination site for the Gateway® LR reaction LR Clonase™
   3805..4497    +  CDS            TagRFP: TagRFP is a basic (constitutively fluorescent) red fluorescent protein published in 2007, derived from Entacmaea quadricolor. It has very low acid sensitivity.
   4522..4774    +  terminator     NOS terminator: nopaline synthase terminator and poly(A) signal
   4830..4852    -  protein_bind   lac operator (fragment): The lac repressor binds to the lac operator to inhibit transcription in E. coli. This inhibition can be relieved by adding lactose or isopropyl-β-D-thiogalactopyranoside (IPTG). lac repressor encoded by lacI
   4856..4886    -  promoter       lac promoter: promoter for the E. coli lac operon
   4901..4922    -  protein_bind   CAP binding site: CAP binding activates transcription in the presence of cAMP. E. coli catabolite activator protein
   5007..5179    -  polyA_signal   CaMV poly(A) signal: cauliflower mosaic virus polyadenylation signal
   5236..5765    -  CDS            GmR (fragment): gentamycin acetyltransferase; aacC1; confers resistance to gentamycin
   5832..6508    -  promoter       CaMV 35S promoter (enhanced): cauliflower mosaic virus 35S promoter with a duplicated enhancer region
   6703..6727    -  misc_feature   LB T-DNA repeat: left border repeat from nopaline C58 T-DNA
   6986..7009    +  promoter       Pc promoter (fragment): intI1 (promoter lies within the coding sequence); class 1 integron promoter
   7185..7241    +  CDS            GmR (fragment): gentamycin acetyltransferase; aacC1; confers resistance to gentamycin
   7252..8039    +  CDS            SmR (fragment): aminoglycoside adenylyltransferase (Murphy, 1985); aadA; confers resistance to spectinomycin and streptomycin
   8285..8873    +  rep_origin     ori: high-copy-number ColE1/pMB1/pBR322/pUC origin of replication
   9059..9199    -  misc_feature   bom: basis of mobility region from pBR322
   9301..9340    -  CDS            rop (fragment): Rop protein, which maintains plasmids at low copy number; rop
   9543..9737    -  rep_origin     pVS1 oriV: origin of replication for the Pseudomonas plasmid pVS1 (Heeb et al., 2000)
   9803..10876   -  CDS            pVS1 RepA: replication protein from the Pseudomonas plasmid pVS1 (Heeb et al., 2000)
  11305..11934   -  CDS            pVS1 StaA: stability protein from the Pseudomonas plasmid pVS1 (Heeb et al., 2000)
  12494..12895   -  CDS            Y4CG_SINFN (fragment): Protein inferred from homology: Swiss-Prot protein existence level 3. From Sinorhizobium fredii (strain NBRC 101917 / NGR234).
