[The description below was written by a language model from this plasmid's Addgene catalogue record and pLannotate feature annotations shown in this document.]
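Description:
pMpGWB227 is an empty Gateway destination binary vector for Agrobacterium-mediated plant transformation, built on the pMpGWB200 backbone and intended mainly for the liverwort Marchantia polymorpha, though it is also described as usable in other plants. The full sequence record is about 13.2 kb. Outside the T-DNA, the backbone carries a ColE1/pBR322-type origin with a bom site for replication in E. coli. It also carries the pVS1 oriV with RepA and StaA, which provide replication and stable maintenance in Agrobacterium. An aadA gene confers bacterial spectinomycin/streptomycin resistance. The unrecombined vector also carries chloramphenicol resistance within the Gateway cassette. Because that cassette encodes the CcdB toxin, the vector is propagated in a ccdB-tolerant strain, recorded as DB3.1.

Between the nopaline-type right and left border repeats lie two plant expression units. The first is the payload unit. According to the catalogue fields, the MpEF1alpha promoter sits upstream of the attR1–CmR–ccdB–attR2 cassette; the automated annotation leaves this region unlabelled, but there is an unannotated stretch before attR1 where it would fit. Downstream of attR2 come the TagRFP coding sequence and a NOS terminator. An LR reaction with an entry clone replaces the cassette with a gene of interest, with ccdB counter-selecting against unrecombined vector. The resulting gene is expressed from the MpEF1alpha promoter as a C-terminal TagRFP fusion. The second unit, in the opposite orientation, uses an enhanced CaMV 35S promoter to drive a gentamicin acetyltransferase gene with a CaMV poly(A) signal, which allows gentamicin selection of transformants. The vector belongs to a series offering four alternative plant selection markers. It suits expression and red-fluorescent localisation studies of tagged proteins in transgenic plants.
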