Addgene plasmid #68618: pMpGWB227
Purpose: (Empty Backbone) Gateway binary vector designed for transgenic research with Marchantia polymorpha as well as other plants
Depositing lab: Takayuki Kohchi. Depositing organization: Kyoto University, Graduate School of Biostudies. Publication: Development of Gateway Binary Vector Series with Four Different Selection Markers for the Liverwort Marchantia polymorpha. Ishizaki K, Nishihama R, Ueda M, Inoue K, Ishida S, Nishimura Y, Shikanai T, Kohchi T. PLoS One. 2015 Sep 25;10(9):e0138876. doi: 10.1371/journal.pone.0138876. eCollection 2015. PONE-D-15-25288 PubMed 26406247.
Backbone
  Vector backbone: pMpGWB200
  Backbone manufacturer: Kohchi Lab., Kyoto University
  Backbone size (bp): 9021
  Modifications to backbone: MpEF1alpha promoter and coding sequence for TagRFP are cloned upstream and downstream of the Gateway cassette, respectively.
  Vector type: Plant Expression
  Promoter: MpEF1alpha promoter
  Selectable markers: Gentamicin
  Tag / fusion protein: TagRFP (C terminal on insert)
Growth in bacteria
  Bacterial resistance: Chloramphenicol and Spectinomycin, 25 & 50 μg/mL
  Growth temperature: 37°C
  Growth strain: DB3.1
  Copy number: High Copy
Gene/Insert
  Cloning method: Gateway Cloning
Resource information
  A portion of this plasmid was derived from a plasmid made by: The Gateway cassette was provided by Tsuyoshi Nakagawa at Shimane University, Japan.
Terms and licenses: Academic/Nonprofit Terms; Industry Terms: Not Available to Industry
How to cite: pMpGWB227 was a gift from Takayuki Kohchi (Addgene plasmid # 68618 ; http://n2t.net/addgene:68618 ; RRID:Addgene_68618)
