>Addgene plasmid #68618 | pMpGWB227 | addgene partial sequence | sequence record 128837 | CAT-R 5'-GCAACTGACTGAAATGCCTC-3'
TAAAGCCTGGGGTGCCTAATGCGGCCCCTCGAGGGGCCGCCATAGTGACTGGATATGTTGTGTTTTACAG
TATTATGTAGTCTGTTTTTTATGCAAAATCTAATTTAATATATTGATATTTATATCATTTTACGTTTCTC
GTTCAGCTTTTTTGTACAAACTTGTTGATAACTCTANTCAACCTTTCTGCAGGCACATCAATACTGTTGA
GGCAACACCCATAGAAGCAC
