>Addgene plasmid #68618 | pMpGWB227 | addgene partial sequence | sequence record 129868 | mKate2-TurboRFP-R 5'-TGAAGTGGTGGTTGTTCACG-3'
ATCAGCTCGCTCATGCTCCCACCGGAGCCTCCAGCGCTGTTATCAACCACTTTGTACAAGAAAGCTGAAC
GAGAAACGTAAAATGATATAAATATCAATATATTAAATTAGATTTTGCATAAAAAACAGACTACATAATA
CTGTAAAACACAACATATCCAGTCACTATGGTCGACCTGCAGACTGGCTGTGTATAAGGGAGCCTGACAT
TTATATTCCCCAGAACATCAGGTTAATGGCGTTTTTGATGTCATTTTCGCGGTGGCTGAGATCAGCCACT
TCTTCCCCGATAACGGAGACCGGCACACTGGCCATATCGGTGGTCATCATGCGCCAGCTTTCATCCCCGA
TATGCACCACCGGGTAAAGTTCACGGGAGACTTTATCTGACAGCAGACGTGCACTGGCCAGGGGGATCAC
CATCCGTCGCCCGGGCGTGTCAATAATATCACTCTGTACATCCACAAACAGACGATAACGGCTCTCTCTT
TTATAGGTGTAAACCTTAAACTGCATTTCACCAGCCCCTGTTCTCGTCAGCAAAAGAGCCGTTCATTTCA
ATAAACCGGGCGACCTCAGCCATCCCTTCCTGATTTTCCGCTTTCCAGCGTTCGGCACGCAGACGACGGG
CTTCATTCTGCATGGTTGTGCTTACCAGACCGGAGATATTGACATCATATATGCCTTGAGCAACTGATAG
CTGTCGCTGTCAACTGTCACTGTAATACGCTGCTTCATAGCATACCTCTTTTTGACATACTTCGGGTATA
CATATCAGTATATATTCTTATACCGCAAAA
